Addgene plasmid #118553: pMRE-Tn7-135
Purpose: miniTn7 plasmid to deliver constitutively expressed fluorescent protein genes in bacteria
Depositing lab: Mitja Remus-Emsermann. Depositing organization: University of Canterbury. Publication: Chromatic Bacteria - A Broad Host-Range Plasmid and Chromosomal Insertion Toolbox for Fluorescent Protein Expression in Bacteria. Schlechter RO, Jun H, Bernach M, Oso S, Boyd E, Munoz-Lintz DA, Dobson RCJ, Remus DM, Remus-Emsermann MNP. Front Microbiol. 2018 Dec 12;9:3052. doi: 10.3389/fmicb.2018.03052. eCollection 2018. PubMed 30631309.
Backbone
  Vector backbone: pGRG36
  Vector type: Bacterial Expression ; miniTn7 delivery vector
  Selectable markers: Chloramphenicol
Growth in bacteria
  Bacterial resistance: Ampicillin, 100 μg/mL
  Growth temperature: 30°C
  Growth strain: E. coli S17-1 lambda pir
  Copy number: Low Copy
Gene/Insert
  Gene/Insert name: mScarlet-I
  Species: Synthetic
  Cloning method: Restriction Enzyme; 5′ cloning site Unknown (unknown if destroyed)
Resource information
  A portion of this plasmid was derived from a plasmid made by: pTriEx-RhoA-wt_mScarlet-I_SGFP2
Terms and licenses: Academic/Nonprofit Terms; Industry Terms: Not Available to Industry
Depositor comments: Please visit https://www.biorxiv.org/content/early/2018/09/07/402172 for bioRxiv preprint.
How to cite: pMRE-Tn7-135 was a gift from Mitja Remus-Emsermann (Addgene plasmid # 118553 ; http://n2t.net/addgene:118553 ; RRID:Addgene_118553)
