[The description below was written by a language model from this plasmid's Addgene catalogue record and pLannotate feature annotations shown in this document.]
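Description:
pMRE-Tn7-135 is a low-copy, roughly 14.6 kb mini-Tn7 delivery plasmid built on the pGRG36 backbone and designed to place a constitutively expressed red fluorescent protein gene into bacterial chromosomes. It replicates from the pSC101 origin with the temperature-sensitive Rep101 (A56V) protein, so the plasmid is maintained only at permissive temperature and can be cured from recipients after transposition. The backbone carries AmpR (β-lactamase) for selection of the plasmid itself and an IncP oriT, which allows conjugative mobilisation from a donor such as the recorded S17-1 λ pir host. Fragments of an f1 origin and a tetracycline resistance gene are also annotated as backbone remnants.

The transposable cargo lies between the Tn7L and Tn7R ends. It comprises the mScarlet-I coding sequence followed by the lambda t0 terminator, then a chloramphenicol acetyltransferase gene with its own cat promoter fragment and an rrnB T1 terminator. Chloramphenicol resistance therefore travels with the reporter and marks integrants. The feature tables do not annotate the promoter driving mScarlet-I. The only feature called upstream of it is a short Tn5 transposase (tnpA) fragment, and the record says only that expression is constitutive.

Outside the transposon ends, the Tn7 transposition genes tnsA, tnsB, tnsC and tnsD, plus a truncated tnsE, sit downstream of the araBAD promoter with divergent araC. The operon is terminated by rrnB T1/T2. TnsABC with TnsD directs high-frequency, site-specific insertion at the attTn7 site, giving stable single-copy labelling. The two sequence records, depositor and NGS, show the same features in the same order, differ by three nucleotides in length and have different start coordinates.
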