Features (pLannotate 1.2.2; 28 found; start..end, strand, type, name):
     38..56      +  promoter       tet promoter (fragment): E. coli promoter for tetracycline efflux protein gene
    146..1024    -  CDS            araC: L-arabinose regulatory protein; araC
   1051..1335    +  promoter       araBAD promoter: araBAD; promoter of the L-arabinose operon of E. coli; the araC regulatory gene is transcribed in the opposite direction (Guzman et al., 1995)
   1356..1374    +  misc_feature   MCS (fragment): pUC18/19 multiple cloning site
   1453..2271    +  CDS            tnsA: TNSA_ECOLX - Experimental evidence at protein level: Swiss-Prot protein existence level 1. Required for Tn7 transposition. Forms the transposase, together with TnsB. TnsA executes the 5'-DNA strand breakage reaction. TnsABC and TnsD promote high-frequency insertion of Tn7 into a specific target site known as ATT-Tn7 whereas TnsABC and TnsD promote low- frequency insertion into many different sites. From Escherichia coli.
   2261..4366    +  CDS            tnsB: TNSB_ECOLX - Experimental evidence at protein level: Swiss-Prot protein existence level 1. Sequence-specific, DNA-binding protein required for Tn7 transposition. Recognizes sequences necessary for recombination at both left and right ends of Tn7 and, together with TnsA, forms the transposase. TnsB executes the 5'-DNA strand breakage and joining reactions. From Escherichia coli.
   4366..6030    +  CDS            tnsC: TNSC_ECOLX - Experimental evidence at protein level: Swiss-Prot protein existence level 1. TnsABC + TnsD promote high-frequency insertion of Tn7 into a specific target site known as att-Tn7 whereas TnsABC + TnsE promote low-frequency insertion into many different sites. From Escherichia coli.
   6036..7559    +  CDS            tnsD: TNSD_ECOLX - Protein predicted: Swiss-Prot protein existence level 4. TnsABC + TnsD promote high-frequency insertion of Tn7 into a specific target site known as att-Tn7 whereas TnsABC + TnsE promote low-frequency insertion into many different sites. From Escherichia coli.
   7566..7955    +  CDS            tnsE (fragment): TNSE_ECOLX - Experimental evidence at protein level: Swiss-Prot protein existence level 1. TnsABC + TnsD promote high-frequency insertion of Tn7 into a specific target site known as att-Tn7 whereas TnsABC + TnsE promote low-frequency insertion into many different sites. From Escherichia coli.
   7956..7993    +  misc_feature   MCS (fragment): pUC18/19 multiple cloning site
   8077..8192    +  ncRNA          5S rRNA: Accession: RF00001 - 5S ribosomal RNA
   8196..8282    +  terminator     rrnB T1 terminator: Escherichia coli rrnB; transcription terminator T1 from the E. coli rrnB gene
   8374..8401    +  terminator     rrnB T2 terminator: transcription terminator T2 from the E. coli rrnB gene
   8420..8511    +  promoter       AmpR promoter: bla
   8512..9372    +  CDS            AmpR: β-lactamase; bla; confers resistance to ampicillin, carbenicillin, and related antibiotics
   9414..9542    +  rep_origin     f1 ori (fragment) (sequence partly withheld): f1 bacteriophage origin of replication; arrow indicates direction of (+) strand synthesis
   9543..9652    -  oriT           oriT: incP origin of transfer
   9655..9907    +  CDS            TcR (fragment): tetracycline efflux protein; tet; confers resistance to tetracycline
  10392..10614   +  rep_origin     pSC101 ori: low-copy replication origin that requires the Rep101 protein
  10662..11612   +  CDS            Rep101(Ts): temperature-sensitive version of the RepA protein needed for replication with the pSC101 origin (Armstrong et al., 1984); rep101 encoding an A56V mutation
  12045..12210   +  mobile_element Tn7L: mini-Tn7 element (left end of the Tn7 transposon) Tn7
  12332..12649   +  CDS            tnpA (fragment): TN5P_ECOLX - Also known as tnp. Experimental evidence at protein level: Swiss-Prot protein existence level 1. Mediates transposition of transposon Tn5 by a 'cut and paste' mechanism. First, the monomeric transposase binds the 19 bp inverted DNA repeats flanking the transposon. Then, dimerization of the DNA- bound transposase creates a synaptic DNA complex. After nicking of the first DNA strand, excision of the transposon proceeds through a series of intermediates. The transposase then mediates the insertion of the transposon at a new site by strand transfer. The activity of the wild- type tran
  12686..13381   +  CDS            mScarlet-I: mScarlet-I is a basic (constitutively fluorescent) red fluorescent protein published in 2016, derived from synthetic construct. It is reported to be a rapidly-maturing monomer with moderate acid sensitivity.
  13398..13492   +  terminator     lambda t0 terminator: transcription terminator from phage lambda
  13507..13535   +  promoter       cat promoter (fragment): promoter of the E. coli cat gene encoding chloramphenicol acetyltransferase
  13536..14192   +  CDS            cat: CAT_ECOLX - Experimental evidence at protein level: Swiss-Prot protein existence level 1. This enzyme is an effector of chloramphenicol resistance in bacteria. From Escherichia coli. This protein is used as a marker in many commonly used cloning vectors, such as pACYC184.
  14260..14346   +  terminator     rrnB T1 terminator: Escherichia coli rrnB; transcription terminator T1 from the E. coli rrnB gene
  14431..14629   +  mobile_element Tn7R (fragment): mini-Tn7 element (right end of the Tn7 transposon) Tn7
>Addgene plasmid #118553 | pMRE-Tn7-135 | depositor full sequence | sequence record 223753 | Full Sequence
GGCCACGATGCGTCCGGCGTAGAGGATCTGCTCATGTTTGACAGCTTATCATCGATGCATAATGTGCCTG
TCAAATGGACGAAGCAGGGATTCTGCAAACCCTATGCTACTCCGTCAAGCCGTCAATTGTCTGATTCGTT
ACCAATTATGACAACTTGACGGCTACATCATTCACTTTTTCTTCACAACCGGCACGGAACTCGCTCGGGC
TGGCCCCGGTGCATTTTTTAAATACCCGCGAGAAATAGAGTTGATCGTCAAAACCAACATTGCGACCGAC
GGTGGCGATAGGCATCCGGGTGGTGCTCAAAAGCAGCTTCGCCTGGCTGATACGTTGGTCCTCGCGCCAG
CTTAAGACGCTAATCCCTAACTGCTGGCGGAAAAGATGTGACAGACGCGACGGCGACAAGCAAACATGCT
GTGCGACGCTGGCGATATCAAAATTGCTGTCTGCCAGGTGATCGCTGATGTACTGACAAGCCTCGCGTAC
CCGATTATCCATCGGTGGATGGAGCGACTCGTTAATCGCTTCCATGCGCCGCAGTAACAATTGCTCAAGC
AGATTTATCGCCAGCAGCTCCGAATAGCGCCCTTCCCCTTGCCCGGCGTTAATGATTTGCCCAAACAGGT
CGCTGAAATGCGGCTGGTGCGCTTCATCCGGGCGAAAGAACCCCGTATTGGCAAATATTGACGGCCAGTT
AAGCCATTCATGCCAGTAGGCGCGCGGACGAAAGTAAACCCACTGGTGATACCATTCGCGAGCCTCCGGA
TGACGACCGTAGTGATGAATCTCTCCTGGCGGGAACAGCAAAATATCACCCGGTCGGCAAACAAATTCTC
GTCCCTGATTTTTCACCACCCCCTGACCGCGAATGGTGAGATTGAGAATATAACCTTTCATTCCCAGCGG
TCGGTCGATAAAAAAATCGAGATAACCGTTGGCCTCAATCGGCGTTAAACCCGCCACCAGATGGGCATTA
AACGAGTATCCCGGCAGCAGGGGATCATTTTGCGCTTCAGCCATACTTTTCATACTCCCGCCATTCAGAG
AAGAAACCAATTGTCCATATTGCATCAGACATTGCCGTCACTGCGTCTTTTACTGGCTCTTCTCGCTAAC
CAAACCGGTAACCCCGCTTATTAAAAGCATTCTGTAACAAAGCGGGACCAAAGCCATGACAAAAACGCGT
AACAAAAGTGTCTATAATCACGGCAGAAAAGTCCACATTGATTATTTGCACGGCGTCACACTTTGCTATG
CCATAGCATTTTTATCCATAAGATTAGCGGATCCTACCTGACGCTTTTTATCGCAACTCTCTACTGTTTC
TCCATACCCGTTTTTTTGGGCTAGCGAATTCGAGCTCGGTACCCAAGTCTTAAACTAGACAGAATAGTTG
TAAACTGAAATCAGTCCAGTTATGCTGTGAAAAAGCATACTGGACTTTTGTTATGGCTAAAGCAAACTCT
TCATTTTCTGAAGTGCAAATTGCCCGTCGTATTAAAGAGGGGCGTGGCCAAGGGCATGGTAAAGACTATA
TTCCATGGCTAACAGTACAAGAAGTTCCTTCTTCAGGTCGTTCCCACCGTATTTATTCTCATAAGACGGG
ACGAGTCCATCATTTGCTATCTGACTTAGAGCTTGCTGTTTTTCTCAGTCTTGAGTGGGAGAGCAGCGTG
CTAGATATACGCGAGCAGTTCCCCTTATTACCTAGTGATACCAGGCAGATTGCAATAGATAGTGGTATTA
AGCATCCTGTTATTCGTGGTGTAGATCAGGTTATGTCTACTGATTTTTTAGTGGACTGCAAAGATGGTCC
TTTTGAGCAGTTTGCTATTCAAGTCAAACCTGCAGCAGCCTTACAAGACGAGCGTACCTTAGAAAAACTA
GAACTAGAGCGTCGCTATTGGCAGCAAAAGCAAATTCCTTGGTTCATTTTTACTGATAAAGAAATAAATC
CCGTAGTAAAAGAAAATATTGAATGGCTTTATTCAGTGAAAACAGAAGAAGTTTCTGCGGAGCTTTTAGC
ACAACTATCCCCATTGGCCCATATCCTGCAAGAAAAAGGAGATGAAAACATTATCAATGTCTGTAAGCAG
GTTGATATTGCTTATGATTTGGAGTTAGGCAAAACATTGAGTGAGATACGAGCCTTAACCGCAAATGGTT
TTATTAAGTTCAATATTTATAAGTCTTTCAGGGCAAATAAGTGTGCAGATCTCTGTATTAGCCAAGTAGT
GAATATGGAGGAGTTGCGCTATGTGGCAAATTAATGAGGTTGTGCTATTTGATAATGATCCGTATCGCAT
TTTGGCTATAGAGGATGGCCAAGTTGTCTGGATGCAAATAAGCGCTGATAAAGGAGTTCCACAAGCTAGG
GCTGAGTTGTTGCTAATGCAGTATTTAGATGAAGGCCGCTTAGTTAGAACTGATGACCCTTATGTACATC
TTGATTTAGAAGAGCCGTCTGTAGATTCTGTCAGCTTCCAGAAGCGCGAGGAGGATTATCGAAAAATTCT
TCCTATTATTAATAGTAAGGATCGTTTCGACCCTAAAGTCAGAAGCGAACTCGTTGAGCATGTGGTCCAA
GAACATAAGGTTACTAAGGCTACAGTTTATAAGTTGTTACGCCGTTACTGGCAGCGTGGTCAAACGCCTA
ATGCATTAATTCCTGACTACAAAAACAGCGGTGCACCAGGGGAAAGACGTTCAGCGACAGGAACAGCAAA
GATTGGCCGAGCCAGAGAATATGGTAAGGGTGAAGGAACCAAGGTAACGCCCGAGATTGAACGCCTTTTT
AGGTTGACCATAGAAAAGCACCTGTTAAATCAAAAAGGTACAAAGACCACCGTTGCCTATAGACGATTTG
TGGACTTGTTTGCTCAGTATTTTCCTCGCATTCCCCAAGAGGATTACCCAACACTACGTCAGTTTCGTTA
TTTTTATGATCGAGAATACCCTAAAGCTCAGCGCTTAAAGTCTAGAGTTAAAGCAGGGGTATATAAAAAA
GACGTACGACCCTTAAGTAGTACAGCCACTTCTCAGGCGTTAGGCCCTGGGAGTCGTTATGAGATTGATG
CCACGATTGCTGATATTTATTTAGTGGATCATCATGATCGCCAAAAAATCATAGGAAGACCAACGCTTTA
CATTGTGATTGATGTGTTTAGTCGGATGATCACGGGCTTTTATATCGGCTTTGAAAATCCGTCTTATGTG
GTGGCGATGCAGGCTTTTGTAAATGCTTGCTCTGACAAAACGGCCATTTGTGCCCAGCATGATATTGAGA
TTAGTAGCTCAGACTGGCCGTGTGTAGGTTTGCCAGATGTGTTGCTAGCGGACCGTGGCGAATTAATGAG
TCATCAGGTCGAAGCCTTAGTTTCTAGTTTTAATGTGCGAGTGGAAAGTGCTCCACCTAGACGTGGCGAT
GCTAAAGGCATAGTGGAAAGCACTTTTAGAACACTACAAGCCGAGTTTAAGTCCTTTGCACCTGGCATTG
TAGAGGGCAGTCGGATCAAAAGCCATGGTGAAACAGACTATAGGTTAGATGCATCTCTGTCGGTATTTGA
GTTCACACAAATTATTTTGCGTACGATCTTATTCAGAAATAACCATCTGGTGATGGATAAATACGATCGA
GATGCTGATTTTCCTACAGATTTACCGTCTATTCCTGTCCAGCTATGGCAATGGGGTATGCAGCATCGTA
CAGGTAGTTTAAGGGCTGTGGAGCAAGAGCAGTTGCGAGTAGCGTTACTGCCTCGCCGAAAGGTCTCTAT
TTCTTCATTTGGCGTTAATTTGTGGGGTTTGTATTACTCGGGGTCAGAGATTCTGCGTGAGGGTTGGTTG
CAGCGGAGCACTGATATAGCTAGACCTCAACATTTAGAAGCGGCTTATGACCCAGTGCTGGTTGATACGA
TTTATTTGTTTCCGCAAGTTGGCAGCCGTGTATTTTGGCGCTGTAATCTGACGGAACGTAGTCGGCAGTT
TAAAGGTCTCTCATTTTGGGAGGTTTGGGATATACAAGCACAAGAAAAACACAATAAAGCCAATGCGAAG
CAGGATGAGTTAACTAAACGCAGGGAGCTTGAGGCGTTTATTCAGCAAACCATTCAGAAAGCGAATAAGT
TAACGCCCAGTACTACTGAGCCCAAATCAACACGCATTAAGCAGATTAAAACTAATAAAAAAGAAGCCGT
GACCTCGGAGCGTAAAAAACGTGCGGAGCATTTGAAGCCAAGCTCTTCAGGTGATGAGGCTAAAGTTATT
CCTTTCAACGCAGTGGAAGCGGATGATCAAGAAGATTACAGCCTACCCACATACGTGCCTGAATTATTTC
AGGATCCACCAGAAAAGGATGAGTCATGAGTGCTACCCGGATTCAAGCAGTTTATCGTGATACGGGGGTA
GAGGCTTATCGTGATAATCCTTTTATCGAGGCCTTACCACCATTACAAGAGTCAGTGAATAGTGCTGCAT
CACTGAAATCCTCTTTACAGCTTACTTCCTCTGACTTGCAAAAGTCCCGTGTTATCAGAGCTCATACCAT
TTGTCGTATTCCAGATGACTATTTTCAGCCATTAGGTACGCATTTGCTACTAAGTGAGCGTATTTCGGTC
ATGATTCGAGGTGGCTACGTAGGCAGAAATCCTAAAACAGGAGATTTACAAAAGCATTTACAAAATGGTT
ATGAGCGTGTTCAAACGGGAGAGTTGGAGACATTTCGCTTTGAGGAGGCACGATCTACGGCACAAAGCTT
ATTGTTAATTGGTTGTTCTGGTAGTGGGAAGACGACCTCTCTTCATCGTATTCTAGCCACGTATCCTCAG
GTGATTTACCATCGTGAACTCAATGTAGAGCAGGTGGTGTATTTGAAAATAGACTGCTCGCATAATGGTT
CGCTAAAAGAAATCTGCTTGAATTTTTTCAGAGCGTTGGATCGAGCCTTGGGCTCGAACTATGAGCGTCG
TTATGGCTTAAAACGTCATGGTATAGAAACCATGTTGGCTTTGATGTCGCAAATAGCCAATGCACATGCT
TTAGGGTTGTTGGTTATTGATGAAATTCAGCATTTAAGCCGCTCTCGTTCGGGTGGATCTCAAGAGATGC
TGAACTTTTTTGTGACGATGGTGAATATTATTGGCGTACCAGTGATGTTGATTGGTACCCCTAAAGCACG
AGAGATTTTTGAGGCTGATTTGCGGTCTGCACGTAGAGGGGCAGGGTTTGGAGCTATATTCTGGGATCCT
ATACAACAAACGCAACGTGGAAAGCCCAATCAAGAGTGGATCGCTTTTACGGATAATCTTTGGCAATTAC
AGCTTTTACAACGCAAAGATGCGCTGTTATCGGATGAGGTCCGTGATGTGTGGTATGAGCTAAGCCAAGG
AGTGATGGACATTGTAGTAAAACTTTTTGTACTCGCTCAGCTCCGTGCGCTAGCTTTAGGCAATGAGCGT
ATTACCGCTGGTTTATTGCGGCAAGTGTATCAAGATGAGTTAAAGCCTGTGCACCCCATGCTAGAGGCAT
TACGCTCGGGTATCCCAGAACGCATTGCTCGTTATTCTGATCTAGTCGTTCCCGAGATTGATAAACGGTT
AATCCAACTTCAGCTAGATATCGCAGCGATACAAGAACAAACACCAGAAGAAAAAGCCCTTCAAGAGTTA
GATACCGAAGATCAGCGTCATTTATATCTGATGCTGAAAGAGGATTACGATTCAAGCCTGTTAATTCCCA
CTATTAAAAAAGCGTTTAGCCAGAATCCAACGATGACAAGACAAAAGTTACTGCCTCTTGTTTTGCAGTG
GTTGATGGAAGGCGAAACGGTAGTGTCAGAACTAGAAAAGCCCTCCAAGAGTAAAAAGGTTTCGGCTATA
AAGGTAGTCAAGCCCAGCGACTGGGATAGCTTGCCTGATACGGATTTACGTTATATCTATTCACAACGCC
AACCTGAAAAAACCATGCATGAACGGTTAAAAGGGAAAGGGGTAATAGTGGATATGGCGAGCTTATTTAA
ACAAGCAGGTTAGCCATGAGAAACTTTCCTGTTCCGTACTCGAATGAGCTGATTTATAGCACTATTGCAC
GGGCAGGCGTTTATCAAGGGATTGTTAGTCCTAAGCAGCTGTTGGATGAGGTGTATGGCAACCGCAAGGT
GGTCGCTACCTTAGGTCTGCCCTCGCATTTAGGTGTGATAGCAAGACATCTACATCAAACAGGACGTTAC
GCTGTTCAGCAGCTTATTTATGAGCATACCTTATTCCCTTTATATGCTCCGTTTGTAGGCAAGGAGCGCC
GAGACGAAGCTATTCGGTTAATGGAGTACCAAGCGCAAGGTGCGGTGCATTTAATGCTAGGAGTCGCTGC
TTCTAGAGTTAAGAGCGATAACCGCTTTAGATACTGCCCTGATTGCGTTGCTCTTCAGCTAAATAGGTAT
GGGGAAGCCTTTTGGCAACGAGATTGGTATTTGCCCGCTTTGCCATATTGTCCAAAACACGGTGCTTTAG
TCTTCTTTGATAGAGCTGTAGATGATCACCGACATCAATTTTGGGCTTTGGGTCATACTGAGCTGCTTTC
AGACTACCCCAAAGACTCCCTATCTCAATTAACAGCACTAGCTGCTTATATAGCCCCTCTGTTAGATGCT
CCACGAGCGCAAGAGCTTTCCCCAAGCCTTGAGCAGTGGACGCTGTTTTATCAGCGCTTAGCGCAGGATC
TAGGGCTAACCAAAAGCAAGCACATTCGTCATGACTTGGTGGCGGAGAGAGTGAGGCAGACTTTTAGTGA
TGAGGCACTAGAGAAACTGGATTTAAAGTTGGCAGAGAACAAGGACACGTGTTGGCTGAAAAGTATATTC
CGTAAGCATAGAAAAGCCTTTAGTTATTTACAGCATAGTATTGTGTGGCAAGCCTTATTGCCAAAACTAA
CGGTTATAGAAGCGCTACAGCAGGCAAGTGCTCTTACTGAGCACTCTATAACGACAAGACCTGTTAGCCA
GTCTGTGCAACCTAACTCTGAAGATTTATCTGTTAAGCATAAAGACTGGCAGCAACTAGTGCATAAATAC
CAAGGAATTAAGGCGGCAAGACAGTCTTTAGAGGGTGGGGTGCTATACGCTTGGCTTTACCGACATGACA
GGGATTGGCTAGTTCACTGGAATCAACAGCATCAACAAGAGCGTCTGGCACCCGCCCCTAGAGTTGATTG
GAACCAAAGAGATCGAATTGCTGTACGACAACTATTAAGAATCATAAAGCGTCTAGATAGTAGCCTTGAT
CACCCAAGAGCGACATCGAGCTGGCTGTTAAAGCAAACTCCTAACGGAACCTCTCTTGCAAAAAATCTAC
AGAAACTGCCTTTGGTAGCGCTTTGCTTAAAGCGTTACTCAGAGAGTGTGGAAGATTATCAAATTAGACG
GATTAGCCAAGCTTTTATTAAGCTTAAACAGGAAGATGTTGAGCTTAGGCGCTGGCGATTATTAAGAAGT
GCAACGTTATCTAAAGAGCGGATAACTGAGGAAGCACAAAGATTCTTGGAAATGGTTTATGGGGAAGAGT
GAGTGGTTAGGCTAGCTACATTTAATGACAATGTGCAGGTTGTACATATTGGTCATTTATTCCGTAACTC
GGGTCATAAGGAGTGGCGTATTTTTGTTTGGTTTAATCCAATGCAAGAACGGAAATGGACTCGATTTACT
CATTTGCCTTTATTAAGTCGAGCTAAGGTGGTTAACAGTACAACAAAGCAAATAAATAAGGCGGATCGTG
TGATTGAGTTTGAAGCATCGGATCTTCAACGAGCCAAAATAATCGATTTTCCTAATCTCTCGTCCTTTGC
TTCCGTACGCAACAAGGATGGAGCGCAGAGTTCATTTATTTACGAAGCTGAAACACCATATAGCAAGACT
CGTTATCACATCCCACAGTTAGAGCTAGCTCGGTCATTATTTTTAGGGGATCCTCTAGAGTCGACCTGCA
GGCATGCAAGCTTGGCTGTTTTGGCGGATGAGAGAAGATTTTCAGCCTGATACAGATTAAATCAGAACGC
AGAAGCGGTCTGATAAAACAGAATTTGCCTGGCGGCAGTAGCGCGGTGGTCCCACCTGACCCCATGCCGA
ACTCAGAAGTGAAACGCCGTAGCGCCGATGGTAGTGTGGGGTCTCCCCATGCGAGAGTAGGGAACTGCCA
GGCATCAAATAAAACGAAAGGCTCAGTCGAAAGACTGGGCCTTTCGTTTTATCTGTTGTTTGTCGGTGAA
CGCTCTCCTGAGTAGGACAAATCCGCCGGGAGCGGATTTGAACGTTGCGAAGCAACGGCCCGGAGGGTGG
CGGGCAGGACGCCCGCCATAAACTGCCAGGCATCAAATTAAGCAGAAGGCCATCCTGACGGATGGCCTTT
TTGCGTTTCTACAAACTCTTTTGTTTATTTTTCTAAATACATTCAAATATGTATCCGCTCATGAGACAAT
AACCCTGATAAATGCTTCAATAATATTGAAAAAGGAAGAGTATGAGTATTCAACATTTCCGTGTCGCCCT
TATTCCCTTTTTTGCGGCATTTTGCCTTCCTGTTTTTGCTCACCCAGAAACGCTGGTGAAAGTAAAAGAT
GCTGAAGATCAGTTGGGTGCACGAGTGGGTTACATCGAACTGGATCTCAACAGCGGTAAGATCCTTGAGA
GTTTTCGCCCCGAAGAACGTTTTCCAATGATGAGCACTTTTAAAGTTCTGCTATGTGGCGCGGTATTATC
CCGTGTTGACGCCGGGCAAGAGCAACTCGGTCGCCGCATACACTATTCTCAGAATGACTTGGTTGAGTAC
TCACCAGTCACAGAAAAGCATCTTACGGATGGCATGACAGTAAGAGAATTATGCAGTGCTGCCATAACCA
TGAGTGATAACACTGCGGCCAACTTACTTCTGACAACGATCGGAGGACCGAAGGAGCTAACCGCTTTTTT
GCACAACATGGGGGATCATGTAACTCGCCTTGATCGTTGGGAACCGGAGCTGAATGAAGCCATACCAAAC
GACGAGCGTGACACCACGATGCCTGCAGCAATGGCAACAACGTTGCGCAAACTATTAACTGGCGAACTAC
TTACTCTAGCTTCCCGGCAACAATTAATAGACTGGATGGAGGCGGATAAAGTTGCAGGACCACTTCTGCG
CTCGGCCCTTCCGGCTGGCTGGTTTATTGCTGATAAATCTGGAGCCGGTGAGCGTGGGTCTCGCGGTATC
ATTGCAGCACTGGGGCCAGATGGTAAGCCCTCCCGTATCGTAGTTATCTACACGACGGGGAGTCAGGCAA
CTATGGATGAACGAAATAGACAGATCGCTGAGATAGGTGCCTCACTGATTAAGCATTGGTAACTGTCAGA
CCAAGTTTACTCATATATACTTTAGATTGATT
[125 nt withheld, positions 9413-9537]
CGCCGCCGGCCAGCCTCGCAGAGCAGGATTCCCGTTGAGCACCGCCAGGTGCGAATAAGGGACAGTGAAG
AAGGAACACCCGCTCGCGGGTGGGCCTACTTCACCTATCCTGCCCGGCGGCATCACCGGCGCCACAGGTG
CGGTTGCTGGCGCCTATATCGCCGACATCACCGATGGGGAAGATCGGGCTCGCCACTTCGGGCTCATGAG
CGCTTGTTTCGGCGTGGGTATGGTGGCAGGCCCCGTGGCCGGGGGACTGTTGGGCGCCATCTCCTTGCAT
GCACCATTCCTTGCGGCGGCGGTGCTCAACGGCCTCAACCTACTACTGGGCTGCTTCCTAATGCAGGAGT
CGCATAAGGGAGAGCGTCGATCCCCGACAGTAAGACGGGTAAGCCTGTTGATGATACCGCTGCCTTACTG
GGTGCATTAGCCAGTCTGAATGACCTGTCACGGGATAATCCGAAGTGGTCAGACTGGAAAATCAGAGGGC
AGGAACTGCTGAACAGCAAAAAGTCAGATAGCACCACATAGCAGACCCGCCATAAAACGCCCTGAGAAGC
CCGTGACGGGCTTTTCTTGTATTATGGGTAGTTTCCTTGCATGAATCCATAAAAGGCGCCTGTAGTGCCA
TTTACCCCCATTCACTGCCAGAGCCGTGAGCGCAGCGAACTGAATGTCACGAAAAAGACAGCGACTCAGG
TGCCTGATGGTCGGAGACAAAAGGAATATTCAGCGATTTGCCCGAGCTTGCGAGGGTGCTACTTAAGCCT
TTAGGGTTTTAAGGTCTGTTTTGTAGAGGAGCAAACAGCGTTTGCGACATCCTTTTGTAATACTGCGGAA
CTGACTAAAGTAGTGAGTTATACACAGGGCTGGGATCTATTCTTTTTATCTTTTTTTATTCTTTCTTTAT
TCTATAAATTATAACCACTTGAATATAAACAAAAAAAACACACAAAGGTCTAGCGGAATTTACAGAGGGT
CTAGCAGAATTTACAAGTTTTCCAGCAAAGGTCTAGCAGAATTTACAGATACCCACAACTCAAAGGAAAA
GGACTAGTAATTATCATTGACTAGCCCATCTCAATTGGTATAGTGATTAAAATCACCTAGACCAATTGAG
ATGTATGTCTGAATTAGTTGTTTTCAAAGCAAATGAACTAGCGATTAGTCGCTATGACTTAACGGAGCAT
GAAACCAAGCTAATTTTATGCTGTGTGGCACTACTCAACCCCACGATTGAAAACCCTACAAGGAAAGAAC
GGACGGTATCGTTCACTTATAACCAATACGTTCAGATGATGAACATCAGTAGGGAAAATGCTTATGGTGT
ATTAGCTAAAGCAACCAGAGAGCTGATGACGAGAACTGTGGAAATCAGGAATCCTTTGGTTAAAGGCTTT
GAGATTTTCCAGTGGACAAACTATGCCAAGTTCTCAAGCGAAAAATTAGAATTAGTTTTTAGTGAAGAGA
TATTGCCTTATCTTTTCCAGTTAAAAAAATTCATAAAATATAATCTGGAACATGTTAAGTCTTTTGAAAA
CAAATACTCTATGAGGATTTATGAGTGGTTATTAAAAGAACTAACACAAAAGAAAACTCACAAGGCAAAT
ATAGAGATTAGCCTTGATGAATTTAAGTTCATGTTAATGCTTGAAAATAACTACCATGAGTTTAAAAGGC
TTAACCAATGGGTTTTGAAACCAATAAGTAAAGATTTAAACACTTACAGCAATATGAAATTGGTGGTTGA
TAAGCGAGGCCGCCCGACTGATACGTTGATTTTCCAAGTTGAACTAGATAGACAAATGGATCTCGTAACC
GAACTTGAGAACAACCAGATAAAAATGAATGGTGACAAAATACCAACAACCATTACATCAGATTCCTACC
TACATAACGGACTAAGAAAAACACTACACGATGCTTTAACTGCAAAAATTCAGCTCACCAGTTTTGAGGC
AAAATTTTTGAGTGACATGCAAAGTAAGTATGATCTCAATGGTTCGTTCTCATGGCTCACGCAAAAACAA
CGAACCACACTAGAGAACATACTGGCTAAATACGGAAGGATCTGAGGTTCTTATGGCTCTTGTATCTATC
AGTGAAGCATCAAGACTAACAAACAAAAGTAGAACAACTGTTCACCGTTACATATCAAAGGGAAAACTGT
CCATATGCACAGATGAAAACGGTGTAAAAAAGATAGATACATCAGAGCTTTTACGAGTTTTTGGTGCATT
TAAAGCTGTTCACCATGAACAGATCGACAATGTAACAGATGAACAGCATGTAACACCTAATAGAACAGGT
GAAACCAGTAAAACAAAGCAACTAGAACATGAAATTGAACACCTGAGACAACTTGTTACAGCTCAACAGT
CACACATAGACAGCCTGAAACAGGCGATGCTGCTTATCGAATCAAAGCTGCCGACAACACGGGAGCCAGT
GACGCCTCCCGTGGGGAAAAAATCATGGCAATTCTGGAAGAAATAGCGCTTTCAGCCTGTGGGCGGACAA
AATAGTTGGGAACTGGGAGGGGTGGAAATGGAGTTTTTAAGGATTATTTAGGGAAGAGTGACAAAATAGA
TGGGAACTGGGTGTAGCGTCGTAAGCTAATACGAAAATTAAAAATGACAAAATAGTTTGGAACTAGATTT
CACTTATCTGGTTGGTCGACACTAGTATTACCCTGTTATCCCTAGATTTAAATGATATCGGATCCTAGTA
AGCCACGTTTTAATTAATCAGATCCCATAAACTGCCAGGAATTGGGGATCGGATTCGAGCTCGCACGCTG
CCGCAAGCACTCAGGGCGCAAGGGCTGCTAAAGGAAGCGGAACACGTAGAAAGCCAGTCCGCAGAAACGG
TGCTGACCCCGGATGAATGTCAGCTACTGGGCTATCTGGACAAGGGAAAACGCAAGCGCAAAGAGAAAGC
AGGTAGCTTGCAGTGGGCTTACATGGCGATAGCTAGACTGGGCGGTCTTATGGACAGCAAGCGAACCGGA
ATTGCCAGCTGGGGCGCCCTCTGGTAAGGTTGGGAAGCCCTGCAAAGTAAACTGGATGGCTTTCTTGCCG
CCAAGGATCTGATGGCGCAGGGGATCAAGATCTGATCAAGAGACAGGATACTAGTGGAGGAAGAAAAAAT
GGTGAGCAAGGGCGAGGCAGTGATCAAGGAGTTCATGCGGTTCAAGGTGCACATGGAGGGCTCCATGAAC
GGCCACGAGTTCGAGATCGAGGGCGAGGGCGAGGGCCGCCCCTACGAGGGCACCCAGACCGCCAAGCTGA
AGGTGACCAAGGGTGGCCCCCTGCCCTTCTCCTGGGACATCCTGTCCCCTCAGTTCATGTACGGCTCCAG
GGCCTTCATCAAGCACCCCGCCGACATCCCCGACTACTATAAGCAGTCCTTCCCCGAGGGCTTCAAGTGG
GAGCGCGTGATGAACTTCGAGGACGGCGGCGCCGTGACCGTGACCCAGGACACCTCCCTGGAGGACGGCA
CCCTGATCTACAAGGTGAAGCTCCGCGGCACCAACTTCCCTCCTGACGGCCCCGTAATGCAGAAGAAGAC
AATGGGCTGGGAAGCGTCCACCGAGCGGTTGTACCCCGAGGACGGCGTGCTGAAGGGCGACATTAAGATG
GCCCTGCGCCTGAAGGACGGCGGCCGCTACCTGGCGGACTTCAAGACCACCTACAAGGCCAAGAAGCCCG
TGCAGATGCCCGGCGCCTACAACGTCGACCGCAAGTTGGACATCACCTCCCACAACGAGGACTACACCGT
GGTGGAACAGTACGAACGCTCCGAGGGCCGCCACTCCACCGGCGGCATGGACGAGCTGTACAAGTAATTA
GCTGAGCTTGGACTCCTGTTGATAGATCCAGTAATGACCTCAGAACTCCATCTGGATTTGTTCAGAACGC
TCGGTTGCCGCCGGGCGTTTTTTATTGGTGAGAATCCAAGCTAGCTTGGCGAGATTTTCAGGAGCTAAGG
AAGCTAAAATGGAGAAAAAAATCACTGGATATACCACCGTTGATATATCCCAATGGCATCGTAAAGAACA
TTTTGAGGCATTTCAGTCAGTTGCTCAATGTACCTATAACCAGACCGTTCAGCTGGATATTACGGCCTTT
TTAAAGACCGTAAAGAAAAATAAGCACAAGTTTTATCCGGCCTTTATTCACATTCTTGCCCGCCTGATGA
ATGCTCATCCGGAATTTCGTATGGCAATGAAAGACGGTGAGCTGGTGATATGGGATAGTGTTCACCCTTG
TTACACCGTTTTCCATGAGCAAACTGAAACGTTTTCATCGCTCTGGAGTGAATACCACGACGATTTCCGG
CAGTTTCTACACATATATTCGCAAGATGTGGCGTGTTACGGTGAAAACCTGGCCTATTTCCCTAAAGGGT
TTATTGAGAATATGTTTTTCGTCTCAGCCAATCCCTGGGTGAGTTTCACCAGTTTTGATTTAAACGTGGC
CAATATGGACAACTTCTTCGCCCCCGTTTTCACCATGGGCAAATATTATACGCAAGGCGACAAGGTGCTG
ATGCCGCTGGCGATTCAGGTTCATCATGCCGTCTGTGATGGCTTCCATGTCGGCAGAATGCTTAATGAAT
TACAACAGTACTGCGATGAGTGGCAGGGCGGGGCGTAATTTTTTTAAGGCAGTTATTGGTGCCCTTAAAC
GCCTGGGGTAATGACTCTCTAGCTTGAGGCATCAAATAAAACGAAAGGCTCAGTCGAAAGACTGGGCCTT
TCGTTTTATCTGTTGTTTGTCGGTGAACGCTCTCCTGAGTAGGACAAATCCGCCGCTAGGAGCTTGCGGC
CGCCAGGGGTCAATAGCGGCCGCCACTCGAGCACCTAGGAGGCGCGCCACGGCCGCGTCGACCCCACGCC
CCTCTTTAATACGACGGGCAATTTGCACTTCAGAAAATGAAGAGTTTGCTTTAGCCATAACAAAAGTCCA
GTATGCTTTTTCACAGCATAACTGGACTGATTTCAGTTTACAACTATTCTGTCTAGTTTAAGACTTTATT
GTCATAGTTTAGATCTATTTTGTTCAGTTTAAGACTTTATTGTCCGCCCACA
