Features (pLannotate 1.2.2; 28 found; start..end, strand, type, name):
      1..696     +  CDS            mScarlet-I: mScarlet-I is a basic (constitutively fluorescent) red fluorescent protein published in 2016, derived from synthetic construct. It is reported to be a rapidly-maturing monomer with moderate acid sensitivity.
    717..811     +  terminator     lambda t0 terminator: transcription terminator from phage lambda
    826..854     +  promoter       cat promoter (fragment): promoter of the E. coli cat gene encoding chloramphenicol acetyltransferase
    855..1511    +  CDS            cat: CAT_ECOLX - Experimental evidence at protein level: Swiss-Prot protein existence level 1. This enzyme is an effector of chloramphenicol resistance in bacteria. From Escherichia coli. This protein is used as a marker in many commonly used cloning vectors, such as pACYC184.
   1579..1665    +  terminator     rrnB T1 terminator: Escherichia coli rrnB; transcription terminator T1 from the E. coli rrnB gene
   1750..1948    +  mobile_element Tn7R (fragment): mini-Tn7 element (right end of the Tn7 transposon) Tn7
   1986..2004    +  promoter       tet promoter (fragment): E. coli promoter for tetracycline efflux protein gene
   2094..2972    -  CDS            araC: L-arabinose regulatory protein; araC
   2999..3283    +  promoter       araBAD promoter: araBAD; promoter of the L-arabinose operon of E. coli; the araC regulatory gene is transcribed in the opposite direction (Guzman et al., 1995)
   3304..3322    +  misc_feature   MCS (fragment): pUC18/19 multiple cloning site
   3401..4219    +  CDS            tnsA: TNSA_ECOLX - Experimental evidence at protein level: Swiss-Prot protein existence level 1. Required for Tn7 transposition. Forms the transposase, together with TnsB. TnsA executes the 5'-DNA strand breakage reaction. TnsABC and TnsD promote high-frequency insertion of Tn7 into a specific target site known as ATT-Tn7 whereas TnsABC and TnsD promote low- frequency insertion into many different sites. From Escherichia coli.
   4209..6314    +  CDS            tnsB: TNSB_ECOLX - Experimental evidence at protein level: Swiss-Prot protein existence level 1. Sequence-specific, DNA-binding protein required for Tn7 transposition. Recognizes sequences necessary for recombination at both left and right ends of Tn7 and, together with TnsA, forms the transposase. TnsB executes the 5'-DNA strand breakage and joining reactions. From Escherichia coli.
   6314..7978    +  CDS            tnsC: TNSC_ECOLX - Experimental evidence at protein level: Swiss-Prot protein existence level 1. TnsABC + TnsD promote high-frequency insertion of Tn7 into a specific target site known as att-Tn7 whereas TnsABC + TnsE promote low-frequency insertion into many different sites. From Escherichia coli.
   7984..9507    +  CDS            tnsD: TNSD_ECOLX - Protein predicted: Swiss-Prot protein existence level 4. TnsABC + TnsD promote high-frequency insertion of Tn7 into a specific target site known as att-Tn7 whereas TnsABC + TnsE promote low-frequency insertion into many different sites. From Escherichia coli.
   9514..9903    +  CDS            tnsE (fragment): TNSE_ECOLX - Experimental evidence at protein level: Swiss-Prot protein existence level 1. TnsABC + TnsD promote high-frequency insertion of Tn7 into a specific target site known as att-Tn7 whereas TnsABC + TnsE promote low-frequency insertion into many different sites. From Escherichia coli.
   9904..9941    +  misc_feature   MCS (fragment): pUC18/19 multiple cloning site
  10025..10140   +  ncRNA          5S rRNA: Accession: RF00001 - 5S ribosomal RNA
  10144..10230   +  terminator     rrnB T1 terminator: Escherichia coli rrnB; transcription terminator T1 from the E. coli rrnB gene
  10322..10349   +  terminator     rrnB T2 terminator: transcription terminator T2 from the E. coli rrnB gene
  10368..10459   +  promoter       AmpR promoter: bla
  10460..11320   +  CDS            AmpR: β-lactamase; bla; confers resistance to ampicillin, carbenicillin, and related antibiotics
  11362..11490   +  rep_origin     f1 ori (fragment) (sequence partly withheld): f1 bacteriophage origin of replication; arrow indicates direction of (+) strand synthesis
  11491..11600   -  oriT           oriT: incP origin of transfer
  11603..11855   +  CDS            TcR (fragment): tetracycline efflux protein; tet; confers resistance to tetracycline
  12340..12562   +  rep_origin     pSC101 ori: low-copy replication origin that requires the Rep101 protein
  12610..13560   +  CDS            Rep101(Ts): temperature-sensitive version of the RepA protein needed for replication with the pSC101 origin (Armstrong et al., 1984); rep101 encoding an A56V mutation
  13993..14158   +  mobile_element Tn7L: mini-Tn7 element (left end of the Tn7 transposon) Tn7
  14279..14596   +  CDS            tnpA (fragment): TN5P_ECOLX - Also known as tnp. Experimental evidence at protein level: Swiss-Prot protein existence level 1. Mediates transposition of transposon Tn5 by a 'cut and paste' mechanism. First, the monomeric transposase binds the 19 bp inverted DNA repeats flanking the transposon. Then, dimerization of the DNA- bound transposase creates a synaptic DNA complex. After nicking of the first DNA strand, excision of the transposon proceeds through a series of intermediates. The transposase then mediates the insertion of the transposon at a new site by strand transfer. The activity of the wild- type tran
>Addgene plasmid #118553 | pMRE-Tn7-135 | addgene full sequence | sequence record 226942 | Addgene NGS Result
ATGGTGAGCAAGGGCGAGGCAGTGATCAAGGAGTTCATGCGGTTCAAGGTGCACATGGAGGGCTCCATGA
ACGGCCACGAGTTCGAGATCGAGGGCGAGGGCGAGGGCCGCCCCTACGAGGGCACCCAGACCGCCAAGCT
GAAGGTGACCAAGGGTGGCCCCCTGCCCTTCTCCTGGGACATCCTGTCCCCTCAGTTCATGTACGGCTCC
AGGGCCTTCATCAAGCACCCCGCCGACATCCCCGACTACTATAAGCAGTCCTTCCCCGAGGGCTTCAAGT
GGGAGCGCGTGATGAACTTCGAGGACGGCGGCGCCGTGACCGTGACCCAGGACACCTCCCTGGAGGACGG
CACCCTGATCTACAAGGTGAAGCTCCGCGGCACCAACTTCCCTCCTGACGGCCCCGTAATGCAGAAGAAG
ACAATGGGCTGGGAAGCGTCCACCGAGCGGTTGTACCCCGAGGACGGCGTGCTGAAGGGCGACATTAAGA
TGGCCCTGCGCCTGAAGGACGGCGGCCGCTACCTGGCGGACTTCAAGACCACCTACAAGGCCAAGAAGCC
CGTGCAGATGCCCGGCGCCTACAACGTCGACCGCAAGTTGGACATCACCTCCCACAACGAGGACTACACC
GTGGTGGAACAGTACGAACGCTCCGAGGGCCGCCACTCCACCGGCGGCATGGACGAGCTGTACAAGTAAG
TAATTAGCTGAGCTTGGACTCCTGTTGATAGATCCAGTAATGACCTCAGAACTCCATCTGGATTTGTTCA
GAACGCTCGGTTGCCGCCGGGCGTTTTTTATTGGTGAGAATCCAAGCTAGCTTGGCGAGATTTTCAGGAG
CTAAGGAAGCTAAAATGGAGAAAAAAATCACTGGATATACCACCGTTGATATATCCCAATGGCATCGTAA
AGAACATTTTGAGGCATTTCAGTCAGTTGCTCAATGTACCTATAACCAGACCGTTCAGCTGGATATTACG
GCCTTTTTAAAGACCGTAAAGAAAAATAAGCACAAGTTTTATCCGGCCTTTATTCACATTCTTGCCCGCC
TGATGAATGCTCATCCGGAATTTCGTATGGCAATGAAAGACGGTGAGCTGGTGATATGGGATAGTGTTCA
CCCTTGTTACACCGTTTTCCATGAGCAAACTGAAACGTTTTCATCGCTCTGGAGTGAATACCACGACGAT
TTCCGGCAGTTTCTACACATATATTCGCAAGATGTGGCGTGTTACGGTGAAAACCTGGCCTATTTCCCTA
AAGGGTTTATTGAGAATATGTTTTTCGTCTCAGCCAATCCCTGGGTGAGTTTCACCAGTTTTGATTTAAA
CGTGGCCAATATGGACAACTTCTTCGCCCCCGTTTTCACCATGGGCAAATATTATACGCAAGGCGACAAG
GTGCTGATGCCGCTGGCGATTCAGGTTCATCATGCCGTTTGTGATGGCTTCCATGTCGGCAGAATGCTTA
ATGAATTACAACAGTACTGCGATGAGTGGCAGGGCGGGGCGTAATTTTTTTAAGGCAGTTATTGGTGCCC
TTAAACGCCTGGGGTAATGACTCTCTAGCTTGAGGCATCAAATAAAACGAAAGGCTCAGTCGAAAGACTG
GGCCTTTCGTTTTATCTGTTGTTTGTCGGTGAACGCTCTCCTGAGTAGGACAAATCCGCCGCTAGGAGCT
TGCGGCCGCCAGGGGTCAATAGCGGCCGCCACTCGAGCACCTAGGAGGCGCGCCACGGCCGCGTCGACCC
CACGCCCCTCTTTAATACGACGGGCAATTTGCACTTCAGAAAATGAAGAGTTTGCTTTAGCCATAACAAA
AGTCCAGTATGCTTTTTCACAGCATAACTGGACTGATTTCAGTTTACAACTATTCTGTCTAGTTTAAGAC
TTTATTGTCATAGTTTAGATCTATTTTGTTCAGTTTAAGACTTTATTGTCCGCCCACAGGCCACGATGCG
TCCGGCGTAGAGGATCTGCTCATGTTTGACAGCTTATCATCGATGCATAATGTGCCTGTCAAATGGACGA
AGCAGGGATTCTGCAAACCCTATGCTACTCCGTCAAGCCGTCAATTGTCTGATTCGTTACCAATTATGAC
AACTTGACGGCTACATCATTCACTTTTTCTTCACAACCGGCACGGAACTCGCTCGGGCTGGCCCCGGTGC
ATTTTTTAAATACCCGCGAGAAATAGAGTTGATCGTCAAAACCAACATTGCGACCGACGGTGGCGATAGG
CATCCGGGTGGTGCTCAAAAGCAGCTTCGCCTGGCTGATACGTTGGTCCTCGCGCCAGCTTAAGACGCTA
ATCCCTAACTGCTGGCGGAAAAGATGTGACAGACGCGACGGCGACAAGCAAACATGCTGTGCGACGCTGG
CGATATCAAAATTGCTGTCTGCCAGGTGATCGCTGATGTACTGACAAGCCTCGCGTACCCGATTATCCAT
CGGTGGATGGAGCGACTCGTTAATCGCTTCCATGCGCCGCAGTAACAATTGCTCAAGCAGATTTATCGCC
AGCAGCTCCGAATAGCGCCCTTCCCCTTGCCCGGCGTTAATGATTTGCCCAAACAGGTCGCTGAAATGCG
GCTGGTGCGCTTCATCCGGGCGAAAGAACCCCGTATTGGCAAATATTGACGGCCAGTTAAGCCATTCATG
CCAGTAGGCGCGCGGACGAAAGTAAACCCACTGGTGATACCATTCGCGAGCCTCCGGATGACGACCGTAG
TGATGAATCTCTCCTGGCGGGAACAGCAAAATATCACCCGGTCGGCAAACAAATTCTCGTCCCTGATTTT
TCACCACCCCCTGACCGCGAATGGTGAGATTGAGAATATAACCTTTCATTCCCAGCGGTCGGTCGATAAA
AAAATCGAGATAACCGTTGGCCTCAATCGGCGTTAAACCCGCCACCAGATGGGCATTAAACGAGTATCCC
GGCAGCAGGGGATCATTTTGCGCTTCAGCCATACTTTTCATACTCCCGCCATTCAGAGAAGAAACCAATT
GTCCATATTGCATCAGACATTGCCGTCACTGCGTCTTTTACTGGCTCTTCTCGCTAACCAAACCGGTAAC
CCCGCTTATTAAAAGCATTCTGTAACAAAGCGGGACCAAAGCCATGACAAAAACGCGTAACAAAAGTGTC
TATAATCACGGCAGAAAAGTCCACATTGATTATTTGCACGGCGTCACACTTTGCTATGCCATAGCATTTT
TATCCATAAGATTAGCGGATCCTACCTGACGCTTTTTATCGCAACTCTCTACTGTTTCTCCATACCCGTT
TTTTTGGGCTAGCGAATTCGAGCTCGGTACCCAAGTCTTAAACTAGACAGAATAGTTGTAAACTGAAATC
AGTCCAGTTATGCTGTGAAAAAGCATACTGGACTTTTGTTATGGCTAAAGCAAACTCTTCATTTTCTGAA
GTGCAAATTGCCCGTCGTATTAAAGAGGGGCGTGGCCAAGGGCATGGTAAAGACTATATTCCATGGCTAA
CAGTACAAGAAGTTCCTTCTTCAGGTCGTTCCCACCGTATTTATTCTCATAAGACGGGACGAGTCCATCA
TTTGCTATCTGACTTAGAGCTTGCTGTTTTTCTCAGTCTTGAGTGGGAGAGCAGCGTGCTAGATATACGC
GAGCAGTTCCCCTTATTACCTAGTGATACCAGGCAGATTGCAATAGATAGTGGTATTAAGCATCCTGTTA
TTCGTGGTGTAGATCAGGTTATGTCTACTGATTTTTTAGTGGACTGCAAAGATGGTCCTTTTGAGCAGTT
TGCTATTCAAGTCAAACCTGCAGCAGCCTTACAAGACGAGCGTACCTTAGAAAAACTAGAACTAGAGCGT
CGCTATTGGCAGCAAAAGCAAATTCCTTGGTTCATTTTTACTGATAAAGAAATAAATCCCGTAGTAAAAG
AAAATATTGAATGGCTTTATTCAGTGAAAACAGAAGAAGTTTCTGCGGAGCTTTTAGCACAACTATCCCC
ATTGGCCCATATCCTGCAAGAAAAAGGAGATGAAAACATTATCAATGTCTGTAAGCAGGTTGATATTGCT
TATGATTTGGAGTTAGGCAAAACATTGAGTGAGATACGAGCCTTAACCGCAAATGGTTTTATTAAGTTCA
ATATTTATAAGTCTTTCAGGGCAAATAAGTGTGCAGATCTCTGTATTAGCCAAGTAGTGAATATGGAGGA
GTTGCGCTATGTGGCAAATTAATGAGGTTGTGCTATTTGATAATGATCCGTATCGCATTTTGGCTATAGA
GGATGGCCAAGTTGTCTGGATGCAAATAAGCGCTGATAAAGGAGTTCCACAAGCTAGGGCTGAGTTGTTG
CTAATGCAGTATTTAGATGAAGGCCGCTTAGTTAGAACTGATGACCCTTATGTACATCTTGATTTAGAAG
AGCCGTCTGTAGATTCTGTCAGCTTCCAGAAGCGCGAGGAGGATTATCGAAAAATTCTTCCTATTATTAA
TAGTAAGGATCGTTTCGACCCTAAAGTCAGAAGCGAACTCGTTGAGCATGTGGTCCAAGAACATAAGGTT
ACTAAGGCTACAGTTTATAAGTTGTTACGCCGTTACTGGCAGCGTGGTCAAACGCCTAATGCATTAATTC
CTGACTACAAAAACAGCGGTGCACCAGGGGAAAGACGTTCAGCGACAGGAACAGCAAAGATTGGCCGAGC
CAGAGAATATGGTAAGGGTGAAGGAACCAAGGTAACGCCCGAGATTGAACGCCTTTTTAGGTTGACCATA
GAAAAGCACCTGTTAAATCAAAAAGGTACAAAGACCACCGTTGCCTATAGACGATTTGTGGACTTGTTTG
CTCAGTATTTTCCTCGCATTCCCCAAGAGGATTACCCAACACTACGTCAGTTTCGTTATTTTTATGATCG
AGAATACCCTAAAGCTCAGCGCTTAAAGTCTAGAGTTAAAGCAGGGGTATATAAAAAAGACGTACGACCC
TTAAGTAGTACAGCCACTTCTCAGGCGTTAGGCCCTGGGAGTCGTTATGAGATTGATGCCACGATTGCTG
ATATTTATTTAGTGGATCATCATGATCGCCAAAAAATCATAGGAAGACCAACGCTTTACATTGTGATTGA
TGTGTTTAGTCGGATGATCACGGGCTTTTATATCGGCTTTGAAAATCCGTCTTATGTGGTGGCGATGCAG
GCTTTTGTAAATGCTTGCTCTGACAAAACGGCCATTTGTGCCCAGCATGATATTGAGATTAGTAGCTCAG
ACTGGCCGTGTGTAGGTTTGCCAGATGTGTTGCTAGCGGACCGTGGCGAATTAATGAGTCATCAGGTCGA
AGCCTTAGTTTCTAGTTTTAATGTGCGAGTGGAAAGTGCTCCACCTAGACGTGGCGATGCTAAAGGCATA
GTGGAAAGCACTTTTAGAACACTACAAGCCGAGTTTAAGTCCTTTGCACCTGGCATTGTAGAGGGCAGTC
GGATCAAAAGCCATGGTGAAACAGACTATAGGTTAGATGCATCTCTGTCGGTATTTGAGTTCACACAAAT
TATTTTGCGTACGATCTTATTCAGAAATAACCATCTGGTGATGGATAAATACGATCGAGATGCTGATTTT
CCTACAGATTTACCGTCTATTCCTGTCCAGCTATGGCAATGGGGTATGCAGCATCGTACAGGTAGTTTAA
GGGCTGTGGAGCAAGAGCAGTTGCGAGTAGCGTTACTGCCTCGCCGAAAGGTCTCTATTTCTTCATTTGG
CGTTAATTTGTGGGGTTTGTATTACTCGGGGTCAGAGATTCTGCGTGAGGGTTGGTTGCAGCGGAGCACT
GATATAGCTAGACCTCAACATTTAGAAGCGGCTTATGACCCAGTGCTGGTTGATACGATTTATTTGTTTC
CGCAAGTTGGCAGCCGTGTATTTTGGCGCTGTAATCTGACGGAACGTAGTCGGCAGTTTAAAGGTCTCTC
ATTTTGGGAGGTTTGGGATATACAAGCACAAGAAAAACACAATAAAGCCAATGCGAAGCAGGATGAGTTA
ACTAAACGCAGGGAGCTTGAGGCGTTTATTCAGCAAACCATTCAGAAAGCGAATAAGTTAACGCCCAGTA
CTACTGAGCCCAAATCAACACGCATTAAGCAGATTAAAACTAATAAAAAAGAAGCCGTGACCTCGGAGCG
TAAAAAACGTGCGGAGCATTTGAAGCCAAGCTCTTCAGGTGATGAGGCTAAAGTTATTCCTTTCAACGCA
GTGGAAGCGGATGATCAAGAAGATTACAGCCTACCCACATACGTGCCTGAATTATTTCAGGATCCACCAG
AAAAGGATGAGTCATGAGTGCTACCCGGATTCAAGCAGTTTATCGTGATACGGGGGTAGAGGCTTATCGT
GATAATCCTTTTATCGAGGCCTTACCACCATTACAAGAGTCAGTGAATAGTGCTGCATCACTGAAATCCT
CTTTACAGCTTACTTCCTCTGACTTGCAAAAGTCCCGTGTTATCAGAGCTCATACCATTTGTCGTATTCC
AGATGACTATTTTCAGCCATTAGGTACGCATTTGCTACTAAGTGAGCGTATTTCGGTCATGATTCGAGGT
GGCTACGTAGGCAGAAATCCTAAAACAGGAGATTTACAAAAGCATTTACAAAATGGTTATGAGCGTGTTC
AAACGGGAGAGTTGGAGACATTTCGCTTTGAGGAGGCACGATCTACGGCACAAAGCTTATTGTTAATTGG
TTGTTCTGGTAGTGGGAAGACGACCTCTCTTCATCGTATTCTAGCCACGTATCCTCAGGTGATTTACCAT
CGTGAACTCAATGTAGAGCAGGTGGTGTATTTGAAAATAGACTGCTCGCATAATGGTTCGCTAAAAGAAA
TCTGCTTGAATTTTTTCAGAGCGTTGGATCGAGCCTTGGGCTCGAACTATGAGCGTCGTTATGGCTTAAA
ACGTCATGGTATAGAAACCATGTTGGCTTTGATGTCGCAAATAGCCAATGCACATGCTTTAGGGTTGTTG
GTTATTGATGAAATTCAGCATTTAAGCCGCTCTCGTTCGGGTGGATCTCAAGAGATGCTGAACTTTTTTG
TGACGATGGTGAATATTATTGGCGTACCAGTGATGTTGATTGGTACCCCTAAAGCACGAGAGATTTTTGA
GGCTGATTTGCGGTCTGCACGTAGAGGGGCAGGGTTTGGAGCTATATTCTGGGATCCTATACAACAAACG
CAACGTGGAAAGCCCAATCAAGAGTGGATCGCTTTTACGGATAATCTTTGGCAATTACAGCTTTTACAAC
GCAAAGATGCGCTGTTATCGGATGAGGTCCGTGATGTGTGGTATGAGCTAAGCCAAGGAGTGATGGACAT
TGTAGTAAAACTTTTTGTACTCGCTCAGCTCCGTGCGCTAGCTTTAGGCAATGAGCGTATTACCGCTGGT
TTATTGCGGCAAGTGTATCAAGATGAGTTAAAGCCTGTGCACCCCATGCTAGAGGCATTACGCTCGGGTA
TCCCAGAACGCATTGCTCGTTATTCTGATCTAGTCGTTCCCGAGATTGATAAACGGTTAATCCAACTTCA
GCTAGATATCGCAGCGATACAAGAACAAACACCAGAAGAAAAAGCCCTTCAAGAGTTAGATACCGAAGAT
CAGCGTCATTTATATCTGATGCTGAAAGAGGATTACGATTCAAGCCTGTTAATTCCCACTATTAAAAAAG
CGTTTAGCCAGAATCCAACGATGACAAGACAAAAGTTACTGCCTCTTGTTTTGCAGTGGTTGATGGAAGG
CGAAACGGTAGTGTCAGAACTAGAAAAGCCCTCCAAGAGTAAAAAGGTTTCGGCTATAAAGGTAGTCAAG
CCCAGCGACTGGGATAGCTTGCCTGATACGGATTTACGTTATATCTATTCACAACGCCAACCTGAAAAAA
CCATGCATGAACGGTTAAAAGGGAAAGGGGTAATAGTGGATATGGCGAGCTTATTTAAACAAGCAGGTTA
GCCATGAGAAACTTTCCTGTTCCGTACTCGAATGAGCTGATTTATAGCACTATTGCACGGGCAGGCGTTT
ATCAAGGGATTGTTAGTCCTAAGCAGCTGTTGGATGAGGTGTATGGCAACCGCAAGGTGGTCGCTACCTT
AGGTCTGCCCTCGCATTTAGGTGTGATAGCAAGACATCTACATCAAACAGGACGTTACGCTGTTCAGCAG
CTTATTTATGAGCATACCTTATTCCCTTTATATGCTCCGTTTGTAGGCAAGGAGCGCCGAGACGAAGCTA
TTCGGTTAATGGAGTACCAAGCGCAAGGTGCGGTGCATTTAATGCTAGGAGTCGCTGCTTCTAGAGTTAA
GAGCGATAACCGCTTTAGATACTGCCCTGATTGCGTTGCTCTTCAGCTAAATAGGTATGGGGAAGCCTTT
TGGCAACGAGATTGGTATTTGCCCGCTTTGCCATATTGTCCAAAACACGGTGCTTTAGTCTTCTTTGATA
GAGCTGTAGATGATCACCGACATCAATTTTGGGCTTTGGGTCATACTGAGCTGCTTTCAGACTACCCCAA
AGACTCCCTATCTCAATTAACAGCACTAGCTGCTTATATAGCCCCTCTGTTAGATGCTCCACGAGCGCAA
GAGCTTTCCCCAAGCCTTGAGCAGTGGACGCTGTTTTATCAGCGCTTAGCGCAGGATCTAGGGCTAACCA
AAAGCAAGCACATTCGTCATGACTTGGTGGCGGAGAGAGTGAGGCAGACTTTTAGTGATGAGGCACTAGA
GAAACTGGATTTAAAGTTGGCAGAGAACAAGGACACGTGTTGGCTGAAAAGTATATTCCGTAAGCATAGA
AAAGCCTTTAGTTATTTACAGCATAGTATTGTGTGGCAAGCCTTATTGCCAAAACTAACGGTTATAGAAG
CGCTACAGCAGGCAAGTGCTCTTACTGAGCACTCTATAACGACAAGACCTGTTAGCCAGTCTGTGCAACC
TAACTCTGAAGATTTATCTGTTAAGCATAAAGACTGGCAGCAACTAGTGCATAAATACCAAGGAATTAAG
GCGGCAAGACAGTCTTTAGAGGGTGGGGTGCTATACGCTTGGCTTTACCGACATGACAGGGATTGGCTAG
TTCACTGGAATCAACAGCATCAACAAGAGCGTCTGGCACCCGCCCCTAGAGTTGATTGGAACCAAAGAGA
TCGAATTGCTGTACGACAACTATTAAGAATCATAAAGCGTCTAGATAGTAGCCTTGATCACCCAAGAGCG
ACATCGAGCTGGCTGTTAAAGCAAACTCCTAACGGAACCTCTCTTGCAAAAAATCTACAGAAACTGCCTT
TGGTAGCGCTTTGCTTAAAGCGTTACTCAGAGAGTGTGGAAGATTATCAAATTAGACGGATTAGCCAAGC
TTTTATTAAGCTTAAACAGGAAGATGTTGAGCTTAGGCGCTGGCGATTATTAAGAAGTGCAACGTTATCT
AAAGAGCGGATAACTGAGGAAGCACAAAGATTCTTGGAAATGGTTTATGGGGAAGAGTGAGTGGTTAGGC
TAGCTACATTTAATGACAATGTGCAGGTTGTACATATTGGTCATTTATTCCGTAACTCGGGTCATAAGGA
GTGGCGTATTTTTGTTTGGTTTAATCCAATGCAAGAACGGAAATGGACTCGATTTACTCATTTGCCTTTA
TTAAGTCGAGCTAAGGTGGTTAACAGTACAACAAAGCAAATAAATAAGGCGGATCGTGTGATTGAGTTTG
AAGCATCGGATCTTCAACGAGCCAAAATAATCGATTTTCCTAATCTCTCGTCCTTTGCTTCCGTACGCAA
CAAGGATGGAGCGCAGAGTTCATTTATTTACGAAGCTGAAACACCATATAGCAAGACTCGTTATCACATC
CCACAGTTAGAGCTAGCTCGGTCATTATTTTTAGGGGATCCTCTAGAGTCGACCTGCAGGCATGCAAGCT
TGGCTGTTTTGGCGGATGAGAGAAGATTTTCAGCCTGATACAGATTAAATCAGAACGCAGAAGCGGTCTG
ATAAAACAGAATTTGCCTGGCGGCAGTAGCGCGGTGGTCCCACCTGACCCCATGCCGAACTCAGAAGTGA
AACGCCGTAGCGCCGATGGTAGTGTGGGGTCTCCCCATGCGAGAGTAGGGAACTGCCAGGCATCAAATAA
AACGAAAGGCTCAGTCGAAAGACTGGGCCTTTCGTTTTATCTGTTGTTTGTCGGTGAACGCTCTCCTGAG
TAGGACAAATCCGCCGGGAGCGGATTTGAACGTTGCGAAGCAACGGCCCGGAGGGTGGCGGGCAGGACGC
CCGCCATAAACTGCCAGGCATCAAATTAAGCAGAAGGCCATCCTGACGGATGGCCTTTTTGCGTTTCTAC
AAACTCTTTTGTTTATTTTTCTAAATACATTCAAATATGTATCCGCTCATGAGACAATAACCCTGATAAA
TGCTTCAATAATATTGAAAAAGGAAGAGTATGAGTATTCAACATTTCCGTGTCGCCCTTATTCCCTTTTT
TGCGGCATTTTGCCTTCCTGTTTTTGCTCACCCAGAAACGCTGGTGAAAGTAAAAGATGCTGAAGATCAG
TTGGGTGCACGAGTGGGTTACATCGAACTGGATCTCAACAGCGGTAAGATCCTTGAGAGTTTTCGCCCCG
AAGAACGTTTTCCAATGATGAGCACTTTTAAAGTTCTGCTATGTGGCGCGGTATTATCCCGTGTTGACGC
CGGGCAAGAGCAACTCGGTCGCCGCATACACTATTCTCAGAATGACTTGGTTGAGTACTCACCAGTCACA
GAAAAGCATCTTACGGATGGCATGACAGTAAGAGAATTATGCAGTGCTGCCATAACCATGAGTGATAACA
CTGCGGCCAACTTACTTCTGACAACGATCGGAGGACCGAAGGAGCTAACCGCTTTTTTGCACAACATGGG
GGATCATGTAACTCGCCTTGATCGTTGGGAACCGGAGCTGAATGAAGCCATACCAAACGACGAGCGTGAC
ACCACGATGCCTGCAGCAATGGCAACAACGTTGCGCAAACTATTAACTGGCGAACTACTTACTCTAGCTT
CCCGGCAACAATTAATAGACTGGATGGAGGCGGATAAAGTTGCAGGACCACTTCTGCGCTCGGCCCTTCC
GGCTGGCTGGTTTATTGCTGATAAATCTGGAGCCGGTGAGCGTGGGTCTCGCGGTATCATTGCAGCACTG
GGGCCAGATGGTAAGCCCTCCCGTATCGTAGTTATCTACACGACGGGGAGTCAGGCAACTATGGATGAAC
GAAATAGACAGATCGCTGAGATAGGTGCCTCACTGATTAAGCATTGGTAACTGTCAGACCAAGTTTACTC
ATATATACTTTAGATTGATT
[125 nt withheld, positions 11361-11485]
CGCCGCCGGCCAGCCTCGCAGAGCAGGATTCCCGTTGAGCACCGCCAGGTGCGAATAAGGGACAGTGAAG
AAGGAACACCCGCTCGCGGGTGGGCCTACTTCACCTATCCTGCCCGGCGGCATCACCGGCGCCACAGGTG
CGGTTGCTGGCGCCTATATCGCCGACATCACCGATGGGGAAGATCGGGCTCGCCACTTCGGGCTCATGAG
CGCTTGTTTCGGCGTGGGTATGGTGGCAGGCCCCGTGGCCGGGGGACTGTTGGGCGCCATCTCCTTGCAT
GCACCATTCCTTGCGGCGGCGGTGCTCAACGGCCTCAACCTACTACTGGGCTGCTTCCTAATGCAGGAGT
CGCATAAGGGAGAGCGTCGATCCCCGACAGTAAGACGGGTAAGCCTGTTGATGATACCGCTGCCTTACTG
GGTGCATTAGCCAGTCTGAATGACCTGTCACGGGATAATCCGAAGTGGTCAGACTGGAAAATCAGAGGGC
AGGAACTGCTGAACAGCAAAAAGTCAGATAGCACCACATAGCAGACCCGCCATAAAACGCCCTGAGAAGC
CCGTGACGGGCTTTTCTTGTATTATGGGTAGTTTCCTTGCATGAATCCATAAAAGGCGCCTGTAGTGCCA
TTTACCCCCATTCACTGCCAGAGCCGTGAGCGCAGCGAACTGAATGTCACGAAAAAGACAGCGACTCAGG
TGCCTGATGGTCGGAGACAAAAGGAATATTCAGCGATTTGCCCGAGCTTGCGAGGGTGCTACTTAAGCCT
TTAGGGTTTTAAGGTCTGTTTTGTAGAGGAGCAAACAGCGTTTGCGACATCCTTTTGTAATACTGCGGAA
CTGACTAAAGTAGTGAGTTATACACAGGGCTGGGATCTATTCTTTTTATCTTTTTTTATTCTTTCTTTAT
TCTATAAATTATAACCACTTGAATATAAACAAAAAAAACACACAAAGGTCTAGCGGAATTTACAGAGGGT
CTAGCAGAATTTACAAGTTTTCCAGCAAAGGTCTAGCAGAATTTACAGATACCCACAACTCAAAGGAAAA
GGACTAGTAATTATCATTGACTAGCCCATCTCAATTGGTATAGTGATTAAAATCACCTAGACCAATTGAG
ATGTATGTCTGAATTAGTTGTTTTCAAAGCAAATGAACTAGCGATTAGTCGCTATGACTTAACGGAGCAT
GAAACCAAGCTAATTTTATGCTGTGTGGCACTACTCAACCCCACGATTGAAAACCCTACAAGGAAAGAAC
GGACGGTATCGTTCACTTATAACCAATACGTTCAGATGATGAACATCAGTAGGGAAAATGCTTATGGTGT
ATTAGCTAAAGCAACCAGAGAGCTGATGACGAGAACTGTGGAAATCAGGAATCCTTTGGTTAAAGGCTTT
GAGATTTTCCAGTGGACAAACTATGCCAAGTTCTCAAGCGAAAAATTAGAATTAGTTTTTAGTGAAGAGA
TATTGCCTTATCTTTTCCAGTTAAAAAAATTCATAAAATATAATCTGGAACATGTTAAGTCTTTTGAAAA
CAAATACTCTATGAGGATTTATGAGTGGTTATTAAAAGAACTAACACAAAAGAAAACTCACAAGGCAAAT
ATAGAGATTAGCCTTGATGAATTTAAGTTCATGTTAATGCTTGAAAATAACTACCATGAGTTTAAAAGGC
TTAACCAATGGGTTTTGAAACCAATAAGTAAAGATTTAAACACTTACAGCAATATGAAATTGGTGGTTGA
TAAGCGAGGCCGCCCGACTGATACGTTGATTTTCCAAGTTGAACTAGATAGACAAATGGATCTCGTAACC
GAACTTGAGAACAACCAGATAAAAATGAATGGTGACAAAATACCAACAACCATTACATCAGATTCCTACC
TACATAACGGACTAAGAAAAACACTACACGATGCTTTAACTGCAAAAATTCAGCTCACCAGTTTTGAGGC
AAAATTTTTGAGTGACATGCAAAGTAAGTATGATCTCAATGGTTCGTTCTCATGGCTCACGCAAAAACAA
CGAACCACACTAGAGAACATACTGGCTAAATACGGAAGGATCTGAGGTTCTTATGGCTCTTGTATCTATC
AGTGAAGCATCAAGACTAACAAACAAAAGTAGAACAACTGTTCACCGTTACATATCAAAGGGAAAACTGT
CCATATGCACAGATGAAAACGGTGTAAAAAAGATAGATACATCAGAGCTTTTACGAGTTTTTGGTGCATT
TAAAGCTGTTCACCATGAACAGATCGACAATGTAACAGATGAACAGCATGTAACACCTAATAGAACAGGT
GAAACCAGTAAAACAAAGCAACTAGAACATGAAATTGAACACCTGAGACAACTTGTTACAGCTCAACAGT
CACACATAGACAGCCTGAAACAGGCGATGCTGCTTATCGAATCAAAGCTGCCGACAACACGGGAGCCAGT
GACGCCTCCCGTGGGGAAAAAATCATGGCAATTCTGGAAGAAATAGCGCTTTCAGCCTGTGGGCGGACAA
AATAGTTGGGAACTGGGAGGGGTGGAAATGGAGTTTTTAAGGATTATTTAGGGAAGAGTGACAAAATAGA
TGGGAACTGGGTGTAGCGTCGTAAGCTAATACGAAAATTAAAAATGACAAAATAGTTTGGAACTAGATTT
CACTTATCTGGTTGGTCGACACTAGTATTACCCTGTTATCCCTAGATTTAAATGATATCGGATCCTAGTA
AGCCACGTTTTAATTAATCAGATCCCTAAACTGCCAGGAATTGGGGATCGGATTCGAGCTCGCACGCTGC
CGCAAGCACTCAGGGCGCAAGGGCTGCTAAAGGAAGCGGAACACGTAGAAAGCCAGTCCGCAGAAACGGT
GCTGACCCCGGATGAATGTCAGCTACTGGGCTATCTGGACAAGGGAAAACGCAAGCGCAAAGAGAAAGCA
GGTAGCTTGCAGTGGGCTTACATGGCGATAGCTAGACTGGGCGGTCTTATGGACAGCAAGCGAACCGGAA
TTGCCAGCTGGGGCGCCCTCTGGTAAGGTTGGGAAGCCCTGCAAAGTAAACTGGATGGCTTTCTTGCCGC
CAAGGATCTGATGGCGCAGGGGATCAAGATCTGATCAAGAGACAGGATACTAGTGGAGGAAGAAAAA
